Addgene plasmid #195549: pAR045 Lenti pEF-dEnAsCas12a-NLS-QNZF-3XHA-T2A-BSD
Purpose: dCas12a effector fusion for manipulating transcription
Depositing lab: Michael Bassik. Depositing organization: Stanford University. Publication: Development of compact transcriptional effectors using high-throughput measurements in diverse contexts. Tycko J, Van MV, Aradhana, DelRosso N, Ye H, Yao D, Valbuena R, Vaughan-Jackson A, Xu X, Ludwig C, Spees K, Liu K, Gu M, Khare V, Mukund AX, Suzuki PH, Arana S, Zhang C, Du PP, Ornstein TS, Hess GT, Kamber RA, Qi LS, Khalil AS, Bintu L, Bassik MC. Nat Biotechnol. 2024 Nov 1. doi: 10.1038/s41587-024-02442-6. PubMed 39487265.
Backbone
  Vector backbone: pAR010
  Vector type: Mammalian Expression, Lentiviral, CRISPR
  Selectable markers: Blasticidin
Growth in bacteria
  Bacterial resistance: Ampicillin, 100 μg/mL
  Growth temperature: 37°C
  Growth strain: NEB Stable
  Copy number: High Copy
Gene/Insert
  Gene/Insert name: Lenti pEF-dEnAsCas12a-NLS-QNZF-3XHA-T2A-BSD
  Species: H. sapiens (human)
  Promoter: pEF1a
  Tag / fusion protein: 3XHA (C terminal on insert)
  Cloning method: Restriction Enzyme; 5′ cloning site Unknown (unknown if destroyed); 3′ cloning site Unknown (unknown if destroyed)
Terms and licenses: Academic/Nonprofit Terms; Industry Terms: Not Available to Industry
Depositor comments: Please visit https://www.biorxiv.org/content/10.1101/2023.05.12.540558v1 for bioRxiv preprint.
How to cite: pAR045 Lenti pEF-dEnAsCas12a-NLS-QNZF-3XHA-T2A-BSD was a gift from Michael Bassik (Addgene plasmid # 195549 ; http://n2t.net/addgene:195549 ; RRID:Addgene_195549)
