[The description below was written by a language model from this plasmid's Addgene catalogue record and pLannotate feature annotations shown in this document.]
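Description:
pAR045 Lenti pEF-dEnAsCas12a-NLS-QNZF-3XHA-T2A-BSD is a 12.4 kb third-generation-style lentiviral transfer plasmid, built on the pAR010 backbone, for stable mammalian expression of a nuclease-dead Cas12a fused to a compact transcriptional effector. In bacteria it is maintained through a high-copy ColE1/pUC origin with ampicillin selection (AmpR). The viral portion consists of an RSV promoter driving a truncated HIV-1 5' LTR, the Ψ packaging signal with a gag fragment, the RRE for Rev-dependent export of the genomic RNA, and the cPPT/CTS. Downstream are a WPRE to boost transcript expression, a truncated 3' LTR, and an SV40 poly(A) signal and origin.

The payload is transcribed from the human EF-1α promoter, annotated here as the core promoter plus portions of intron A. It encodes an AsCas12a (AsCpf1) open reading frame, which the name identifies as the catalytically dead, enhanced "dEnAs" variant; the specific mutations are not listed in the record. This is followed by a nucleoplasmin bipartite NLS, a 3xHA epitope tag, and a multi-part effector called QNZF. The annotation detects fragments of human NCOA3, ZNF473 and FOXO4 in this region, which plausibly account for the N, Z and F components. The Q element was not annotated, and the record does not define it. The tag is detected upstream of the effector domains, although the name and catalogue entry list it after them. A T2A peptide, given in the name but not annotated, links the fusion to blasticidin S deaminase, so transduced cells can be selected with blasticidin from the same transcript. The construct is intended for guide-RNA-directed manipulation of transcription at target loci. The crRNA must be supplied separately, as no guide cassette is annotated.
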