Features (pLannotate 1.2.2; 33 found; start..end, strand, type, name):
    127..162     +  CDS            rop (fragment): Rop protein, which maintains plasmids at low copy number; rop
    264..363     +  misc_feature   bom (fragment): basis of mobility region from pBR322
    369..523     -  CDS            lacZα (fragment): LacZα fragment of β-galactosidase; lacZ fragment
    537..763     +  promoter       RSV promoter: Rous sarcoma virus enhancer/promoter
    764..944     +  LTR            5' LTR (truncated): truncated 5' long terminal repeat (LTR) from HIV-1
    991..1116    +  misc_feature   HIV-1 Ψ: packaging signal of human immunodeficiency virus type 1
   1100..1438    +  CDS            HIV-1 gag (fragment): gag protein from human immunodeficiency virus 1; gag
   1609..1842    +  misc_feature   RRE: The Rev response element (RRE) of HIV-1 allows for Rev-dependent mRNA export from the nucleus to the cytoplasm.
   2219..2319    +  CDS            Rev (fragment): human immunodeficiency virus 1 (HIV-1) Rev protein; rev; enhances nuclear export of unspliced and incompletely spliced viral mRNAs
   2349..2464    +  misc_feature   cPPT/CTS: central polypurine tract and central termination sequence of HIV-1 (lacking the first T)
   2543..2609    +  CDS            small t antigen (fragment): SV40 (simian virus 40) small t antigen
   2635..2846    +  promoter       EF-1α core promoter: core promoter for human elongation factor EF-1α
   2847..2955    +  intron         EF-1α intron A (fragment): intron upstream of the start codon of human EF-1α
   3581..3784    +  intron         EF-1α intron A: truncated intron upstream of the start codon of human EF-1α
   3863..7783    +  CDS            AsCpf1: CRISPR-associated protein from Acidaminococcus sp. BV3L6 (Zetsche et al., 2015)
   7784..7831    +  CDS            nucleoplasmin NLS: bipartite nuclear localization signal from nucleoplasmin
   7838..7918    +  CDS            3xHA: three tandem HA epitope tags
   8069..8212    +  CDS            NCOA3 (fragment): NCOA3_HUMAN - Also known as AIB1, BHLHE42, RAC3, TRAM1. Experimental evidence at protein level: Swiss-Prot protein existence level 1. Nuclear receptor coactivator that directly binds nuclear receptors and stimulates the transcriptional activities in a hormone- dependent fashion. Plays a central role in creating a multisubunit coactivator complex, which probably acts via remodeling of chromatin. Involved in the coactivation of different nuclear receptors, such as for steroids (GR and ER), retinoids (RARs and RXRs), thyroid hormone (TRs), vitamin D3 (VDR) and prostanoids (PPARs). Displays histon
   8231..8362    +  CDS            ZNF473 (fragment): ZN473_HUMAN - Also known as KIAA1141, ZFP100. Experimental evidence at protein level: Swiss-Prot protein existence level 1. Involved in histone 3'-end pre-mRNA processing by associating with U7 snRNP and interacting with SLBP/pre-mRNA complex. Increases histone 3'-end pre-mRNA processing but has no effect on U7 snRNP levels, when overexpressed. Required for cell cycle progression from G1 to S phases. From Homo sapiens (Human).
   8351..8500    +  CDS            FOXO4 (fragment): FOXO4_HUMAN - Also known as AFX, AFX1, MLLT7. Experimental evidence at protein level: Swiss-Prot protein existence level 1. Transcription factor involved in the regulation of the insulin signaling pathway. Binds to insulin-response elements (IREs) and can activate transcription of IGFBP1. Down-regulates expression of HIF1A and suppresses hypoxia-induced transcriptional activation of HIF1A-modulated genes. Also involved in negative regulation of the cell cycle. Involved in increased proteasome activity in embryonic stem cells (ESCs) by activating expression of PSMD11 in ESCs, leading to enhance
   8573..8971    +  CDS            BSD: blasticidin S deaminase; Aspergillus terreus BSD; confers resistance to blasticidin
   8981..9569    +  misc_feature   WPRE: woodchuck hepatitis virus posttranscriptional regulatory element
   9573..9710    +  CDS            nef (fragment): NEF_HV1LA - Experimental evidence at protein level: Swiss-Prot protein existence level 1. Extracellular Nef protein targets CD4(+) T-lymphocytes for apoptosis by interacting with CXCR4 surface receptors. From Human immunodeficiency virus type 1 group M subtype B (isolate Lai) (HIV-1).
   9696..9876    +  LTR            5' LTR (truncated): truncated 5' long terminal repeat (LTR) from HIV-1
   9948..10069   +  polyA_signal   SV40 poly(A) signal: SV40 polyadenylation signal
  10109..10244   +  rep_origin     SV40 ori: SV40 origin of replication
  10299..10321   -  protein_bind   lac operator (fragment): The lac repressor binds to the lac operator to inhibit transcription in E. coli. This inhibition can be relieved by adding lactose or isopropyl-β-D-thiogalactopyranoside (IPTG). lac repressor encoded by lacI
  10325..10355   -  promoter       lac promoter: promoter for the E. coli lac operon
  10370..10391   -  protein_bind   CAP binding site: CAP binding activates transcription in the presence of cAMP. E. coli catabolite activator protein
  10404..10496   -  CDS            lacI (fragment): lac repressor; lacI; The lac repressor binds to the lac operator to inhibit transcription in E. coli. This inhibition can be relieved by adding lactose or isopropyl-β-D-thiogalactopyranoside (IPTG).
  10679..11267   -  rep_origin     ori: high-copy-number ColE1/pMB1/pBR322/pUC origin of replication
  11438..12298   -  CDS            AmpR: β-lactamase; bla; confers resistance to ampicillin, carbenicillin, and related antibiotics
  12299..32      -  promoter       AmpR promoter (across the origin): bla
>Addgene plasmid #195549 | pAR045 Lenti pEF-dEnAsCas12a-NLS-QNZF-3XHA-T2A-BSD | addgene full sequence | sequence record 387209 | Addgene NGS Result
ATTTAGAAAAATAAACAAATAGGGGTTCCGCGCACATTTCCCCGAAAAGTGCCACCTGACGTCTAAGAAA
CCATTATTATCATGACATTAACCTATAAAAATAGGCGTATCACGAGGCCCTTTCGTCTCGCGCGTTTCGG
TGATGACGGTGAAAACCTCTGACACATGCAGCTCCCGGAGACGGTCACAGCTTGTCTGTAAGCGGATGCC
GGGAGCAGACAAGCCCGTCAGGGCGCGTCAGCGGGTGTTGGCGGGTGTCGGGGCTGGCTTAACTATGCGG
CATCAGAGCAGATTGTACTGAGAGTGCACCATATGCGGTGTGAAATACCGCACAGATGCGTAAGGAGAAA
ATACCGCATCAGGCGCCATTCGCCATTCAGGCTGCGCAACTGTTGGGAAGGGCGATCGGTGCGGGCCTCT
TCGCTATTACGCCAGCTGGCGAAAGGGGGATGTGCTGCAAGGCGATTAAGTTGGGTAACGCCAGGGTTTT
CCCAGTCACGACGTTGTAAAACGACGGCCAGTGCCAAGCTGACGCGTGTAGTCTTATGCAATACTCTTGT
AGTCTTGCAACATGGTAACGATGAGTTAGCAACATGCCTTACAAGGAGAGAAAAAGCACCGTGCATGCCG
ATTGGTGGAAGTAAGGTGGTACGATCGTGCCTTATTAGGAAGGCAACAGACGGGTCTGACATGGATTGGA
CGAACCACTGAATTGCCGCATTGCAGAGATATTGTATTTAAGTGCCTAGCTCGATACATAAACGGGTCTC
TCTGGTTAGACCAGATCTGAGCCTGGGAGCTCTCTGGCTAACTAGGGAACCCACTGCTTAAGCCTCAATA
AAGCTTGCCTTGAGTGCTTCAAGTAGTGTGTGCCCGTCTGTTGTGTGACTCTGGTAACTAGAGATCCCTC
AGACCCTTTTAGTCAGTGTGGAAAATCTCTAGCAGTGGCGCCCGAACAGGGACTTGAAAGCGAAAGGGAA
ACCAGAGGAGCTCTCTCGACGCAGGACTCGGCTTGCTGAAGCGCGCACGGCAAGAGGCGAGGGGCGGCGA
CTGGTGAGTACGCCAAAAATTTTGACTAGCGGAGGCTAGAAGGAGAGAGATGGGTGCGAGAGCGTCAGTA
TTAAGCGGGGGAGAATTAGATCGCGATGGGAAAAAATTCGGTTAAGGCCAGGGGGAAAGAAAAAATATAA
ATTAAAACATATAGTATGGGCAAGCAGGGAGCTAGAACGATTCGCAGTTAATCCTGGCCTGTTAGAAACA
TCAGAAGGCTGTAGACAAATACTGGGACAGCTACAACCATCCCTTCAGACAGGATCAGAAGAACTTAGAT
CATTATATAATACAGTAGCAACCCTCTATTGTGTGCATCAAAGGATAGAGATAAAAGACACCAAGGAAGC
TTTAGACAAGATAGAGGAAGAGCAAAACAAAAGTAAGACCACCGCACAGCAAGCGGCCACTGATCTTCAG
ACCTGGAGGAGGAGATATGAGGGACAATTGGAGAAGTGAATTATATAAATATAAAGTAGTAAAAATTGAA
CCATTAGGAGTAGCACCCACCAAGGCAAAGAGAAGAGTGGTGCAGAGAGAAAAAAGAGCAGTGGGAATAG
GAGCTTTGTTCCTTGGGTTCTTGGGAGCAGCAGGAAGCACTATGGGCGCAGCGTCAATGACGCTGACGGT
ACAGGCCAGACAATTATTGTCTGGTATAGTGCAGCAGCAGAACAATTTGCTGAGGGCTATTGAGGCGCAA
CAGCATCTGTTGCAACTCACAGTCTGGGGCATCAAGCAGCTCCAGGCAAGAATCCTGGCTGTGGAAAGAT
ACCTAAAGGATCAACAGCTCCTGGGGATTTGGGGTTGCTCTGGAAAACTCATTTGCACCACTGCTGTGCC
TTGGAATGCTAGTTGGAGTAATAAATCTCTGGAACAGATTTGGAATCACACGACCTGGATGGAGTGGGAC
AGAGAAATTAACAATTACACAAGCTTAATACACTCCTTAATTGAAGAATCGCAAAACCAGCAAGAAAAGA
ATGAACAAGAATTATTGGAATTAGATAAATGGGCAAGTTTGTGGAATTGGTTTAACATAACAAATTGGCT
GTGGTATATAAAATTATTCATAATGATAGTAGGAGGCTTGGTAGGTTTAAGAATAGTTTTTGCTGTACTT
TCTATAGTGAATAGAGTTAGGCAGGGATATTCACCATTATCGTTTCAGACCCACCTCCCAACCCCGAGGG
GACCCGACAGGCCCGAAGGAATAGAAGAAGAAGGTGGAGAGAGAGACAGAGACAGATCCATTCGATTAGT
GAACGGATCTCGACGGTATCGTTGCTTGGATCGAGCAATTTAAAAGAAAAGGGGGGATTGGGGGGTACAG
TGCAGGGGAAAGAATAGTAGACATAATAGCAACAGACATACAAACTAAAGAATTACAAAAACAAATTACA
AAAATTCAAAATTTCTGCGTTGTTGTCGGTGCTCGTTCTCTGCTCTTCACGCTACTGAATTCATCACCGG
TTCTTCGAATCTAGTTGCAAAGATGGATAAAGTTTTAAACAGAGAGGAATCTTTGCAGCTAATGGACCTT
CTAGGTCTTGAAAGGAGTGGGAATTGGCTCCGGTGCCCGTCAGTGGGCAGAGCGCACATCGCCCACAGTC
CCCGAGAAGTTGGGGGGAGGGGTCGGCAATTGAACCGGTGCCTAGAGAAGGTGGCGCGGGGTAAACTGGG
AAAGTGATGTCGTGTACTGGCTCCGCCTTTTTCCCGAGGGTGGGGGAGAACCGTATATAAGTGCAGTAGT
CGCCGTGAACGTTCTTTTTCGCAACGGGTTTGCCGCCAGAACACAGGTAAGTGCCGTGTGTGGTTCCCGC
GGGCCTGGCCTCTTTACGGGTTATGGCCCTTGCGTGCCTTGAATTACTTCCACTGGCTGCAGTACGTGAT
TCTTGATCCCGAGCTTCGGGTTGGAAGTGGGTGGGAGAGTTCGAGGCCTTGCGCTTAAGGAGCCCCTTCG
CCTCGTGCTTGAGTTGAGGCCTGGCCTGGGCGCTGGGGCCGCCGCGTGCGAATCTGGTGGCACCTTCGCG
CCTGTCTCGCTGCTTTCGATAAGTCTCTAGCCATTTAAAATTTTTGATGACCTGCTGCGACGCTTTTTTT
CTGGCAAGATAGTCTTGTAAATGCGGGCCAAGATCTGCACACTGGTATTTCGGTTTTTGGGGCCGCGGGC
GGCGACGGGGCCCGTGCGTCCCAGCGCACATGTTCGGCGAGGCGGGGCCTGCGAGCGCGGCCACCGAGAA
TCGGACGGGGGTAGTCTCAAGCTGGCCGGCCTGCTCTGGTGCCTGGCCTCGCGCCGCCGTGTATCGCCCC
GCCCTGGGCGGCAAGGCTGGCCCGGTCGGCACCAGTTGCGTGAGCGGAAAGATGGCCGCTTCCCGGCCCT
GCTGCAGGGAGCTCAAAATGGAGGACGCGGCGCTCGGGAGAGCGGGCGGGTGAGTCACCCACACAAAGGA
AAAGGGCCTTTCCGTCCTCAGCCGTCGCTTCATGTGACTCCACGGAGTACCGGGCGCCGTCCAGGCACCT
CGATTAGTTCTCGAGCTTTTGGAGTACGTCGTCTTTAGGTTGGGGGGAGGGGTTTTATGCGATGGAGTTT
CCCCACACTGAGTGGGTGGAGACTGAAGTTAGGCCAGCTTGGCACTTGATGTAATTCTCCTTGGAATTTG
CCCTTTTTGAGTTTGGATCTTGGTTCATTCTCAAGCCTCAGACAGTGGTTCAAAGTTTTTTTCTTCCATT
TCAGGTGTCGTGAGTGTCGTGAGCTAGCGCCACCATGCCAAAGAAGAAGCGGAAGGTCGGTATCCACGGA
GTCCCAGCAGCCATGACACAGTTCGAGGGCTTTACCAACCTGTATCAGGTGAGCAAGACACTGCGGTTTG
AGCTGATCCCACAGGGCAAGACCCTGAAGCACATCCAGGAGCAGGGCTTCATCGAGGAGGACAAGGCCCG
CAATGATCACTACAAGGAGCTGAAGCCCATCATCGATCGGATCTACAAGACCTATGCCGACCAGTGCCTG
CAGCTGGTGCAGCTGGATTGGGAGAACCTGAGCGCCGCCATCGACTCCTATAGAAAGGAGAAAACCGAGG
AGACAAGGAACGCCCTGATCGAGGAGCAGGCCACATATCGCAATGCCATCCACGACTACTTCATCGGCCG
GACAGACAACCTGACCGATGCCATCAATAAGAGACACGCCGAGATCTACAAGGGCCTGTTCAAGGCCGAG
CTGTTTAATGGCAAGGTGCTGAAGCAGCTGGGCACCGTGACCACAACCGAGCACGAGAACGCCCTGCTGC
GGAGCTTCGACAAGTTTACAACCTACTTCTCCGGCTTTTATAGAAACAGGAAGAACGTGTTCAGCGCCGA
GGATATCAGCACAGCCATCCCACACCGCATCGTGCAGGACAACTTCCCCAAGTTTAAGGAGAATTGTCAC
ATCTTCACACGCCTGATCACCGCCGTGCCCAGCCTGCGGGAGCACTTTGAGAACGTGAAGAAGGCCATCG
GCATCTTCGTGAGCACCTCCATCGAGGAGGTGTTTTCCTTCCCTTTTTATAACCAGCTGCTGACACAGAC
CCAGATCGACCTGTATAACCAGCTGCTGGGAGGAATCTCTCGGGAGGCAGGCACCGAGAAGATCAAGGGC
CTGAACGAGGTGCTGAATCTGGCCATCCAGAAGAATGATGAGACAGCCCACATCATCGCCTCCCTGCCAC
ACAGATTCATCCCCCTGTTTAAGCAGATCCTGTCCGATAGGAACACCCTGTCTTTCATCCTGGAGGAGTT
TAAGAGCGACGAGGAAGTGATCCAGTCCTTCTGCAAGTACAAGACACTGCTGAGAAACGAGAACGTGCTG
GAGACAGCCGAGGCCCTGTTTAACGAGCTGAACAGCATCGACCTGACACACATCTTCATCAGCCACAAGA
AGCTGGAGACAATCAGCAGCGCCCTGTGCGACCACTGGGATACACTGAGGAATGCCCTGTATGAGCGGAG
AATCTCCGAGCTGACAGGCAAGATCACCAAGTCTGCCAAGGAGAAGGTGCAGCGCAGCCTGAAGCACGAG
GATATCAACCTGCAGGAGATCATCTCTGCCGCAGGCAAGGAGCTGAGCGAGGCCTTCAAGCAGAAAACCA
GCGAGATCCTGTCCCACGCACACGCCGCCCTGGATCAGCCACTGCCTACAACCCTGAAGAAGCAGGAGGA
GAAGGAGATCCTGAAGTCTCAGCTGGACAGCCTGCTGGGCCTGTACCACCTGCTGGACTGGTTTGCCGTG
GATGAGTCCAACGAGGTGGACCCCGAGTTCTCTGCCCGGCTGACCGGCATCAAGCTGGAGATGGAGCCTT
CTCTGAGCTTCTACAACAAGGCCAGAAATTATGCCACCAAGAAGCCCTACTCCGTGGAGAAGTTCAAGCT
GAACTTTCAGATGCCTACACTGGCCAGAGGCTGGGACGTGAATAGAGAGAAGAACAATGGCGCCATCCTG
TTTGTGAAGAACGGCCTGTACTATCTGGGCATCATGCCAAAGCAGAAGGGCAGGTATAAGGCCCTGAGCT
TCGAGCCCACAGAGAAAACCAGCGAGGGCTTTGATAAGATGTACTATGACTACTTCCCTGATGCCGCCAA
GATGATCCCAAAGTGCAGCACCCAGCTGAAGGCCGTGACAGCCCACTTTCAGACCCACACAACCCCCATC
CTGCTGTCCAACAATTTCATCGAGCCTCTGGAGATCACAAAGGAGATCTACGACCTGAACAATCCTGAGA
AGGAGCCAAAGAAGTTTCAGACAGCCTACGCCAAGAAAACCGGCGACCAGAAGGGCTACAGAGAGGCCCT
GTGCAAGTGGATCGACTTCACAAGGGATTTTCTGTCCAAGTATACCAAGACAACCTCTATCGATCTGTCT
AGCCTGCGGCCATCCTCTCAGTATAAGGACCTGGGCGAGTACTATGCCGAGCTGAATCCCCTGCTGTACC
ACATCAGCTTCCAGAGAATCGCCGAGAAGGAGATCATGGATGCCGTGGAGACAGGCAAGCTGTACCTGTT
CCAGATCTATAACAAGGACTTTGCCAAGGGCCACCACGGCAAGCCTAATCTGCACACACTGTATTGGACC
GGCCTGTTTTCTCCAGAGAACCTGGCCAAGACAAGCATCAAGCTGAATGGCCAGGCCGAGCTGTTCTACC
GCCCTAAGTCCAGGATGAAGAGGATGGCACACCGGCTGGGAGAGAAGATGCTGAACAAGAAGCTGAAGGA
TCAGAAAACCCCAATCCCCGACACCCTGTACCAGGAGCTGTACGACTATGTGAATCACAGACTGTCCCAC
GACCTGTCTGATGAGGCCAGGGCCCTGCTGCCCAACGTGATCACCAAGGAGGTGTCTCACGAGATCATCA
AGGATAGGCGCTTTACCAGCGACAAGTTCTTTTTCCACGTGCCTATCACACTGAACTATCAGGCCGCCAA
TTCCCCATCTAAGTTCAACCAGAGGGTGAATGCCTACCTGAAGGAGCACCCCGAGACACCTATCATCGGC
ATCGCCCGGGGCGAGAGAAACCTGATCTATATCACAGTGATCGACTCCACCGGCAAGATCCTGGAGCAGC
GGAGCCTGAACACCATCCAGCAGTTTGATTACCAGAAGAAGCTGGACAACAGGGAGAAGGAGAGGGTGGC
AGCAAGGCAGGCCTGGTCTGTGGTGGGCACAATCAAGGATCTGAAGCAGGGCTATCTGAGCCAGGTCATC
CACGAGATCGTGGACCTGATGATCCACTACCAGGCCGTGGTGGTGCTGGAGAACCTGAATTTCGGCTTTA
AGAGCAAGAGGACCGGCATCGCCGAGAAGGCCGTGTACCAGCAGTTCGAGAAGATGCTGATCGATAAGCT
GAATTGCCTGGTGCTGAAGGACTATCCAGCAGAGAAAGTGGGAGGCGTGCTGAACCCATACCAGCTGACA
GACCAGTTCACCTCCTTTGCCAAGATGGGCACCCAGTCTGGCTTCCTGTTTTACGTGCCTGCCCCATATA
CATCTAAGATCGATCCCCTGACCGGCTTCGTGGACCCCTTCGTGTGGAAAACCATCAAGAATCACGAGAG
CCGCAAGCACTTCCTGGAGGGCTTCGACTTTCTGCACTACGACGTGAAAACCGGCGACTTCATCCTGCAC
TTTAAGATGAACAGAAATCTGTCCTTCCAGAGGGGCCTGCCCGGCTTTATGCCTGCATGGGATATCGTGT
TCGAGAAGAACGAGACACAGTTTGACGCCAAGGGCACCCCTTTCATCGCCGGCAAGAGAATCGTGCCAGT
GATCGAGAATCACAGATTCACCGGCAGATACCGGGACCTGTATCCTGCCAACGAGCTGATCGCCCTGCTG
GAGGAGAAGGGCATCGTGTTCAGGGATGGCTCCAACATCCTGCCAAAGCTGCTGGAGAATGACGATTCTC
ACGCCATCGACACGATGGTGGCCCTGATCCGCAGCGTGCTGCAGATGCGGAACTCCAATGCCGCCACAGG
CGAGGACTATATCAACAGCCCCGTGCGCGATCTGAATGGCGTGTGCTTCGACTCCCGGTTTCAGAACCCA
GAGTGGCCAATGGACGCCGATGCCAATGGCGCCTACCACATCGCCCTGAAGGGCCAGCTGCTGCTGAATC
ACCTGAAGGAGAGCAAGGATCTGAAGCTGCAGAACGGCATCTCCAATCAGGACTGGCTGGCCTACATCCA
GGAGCTGCGCAACAAAAGGCCGGCGGCCACGAAAAAGGCCGGCCAGGCAAAAAAGAAAAAGGGATCCTAC
CCATACGATGTTCCAGATTACGCTTATCCCTACGACGTGCCTGATTATGCATACCCATATGATGTCCCCG
ACTATGCCGGTGGATCCGGATCAGGCTCCAGTCCGTTTTCCCCTGTTCAACTCCATCAACTTCGGGCGCA
AATTCTTGCATATAAAATGCTCGCTCGTGGTCAACCGTTGCCAGAAACTCTTCAACTTGCAGTCCAGGGT
GGCGGTGGTGGCTCCGGCGAAGGTCAATCCGATGAACGCGCACTTCTTGATCAACTTCATACATTGCTTA
GTAATACAGATGCAACTGGTCTCGAAGAAATTGATCGGGCGCTCGGGATACCTGAACTTGTCAATCAAGG
TCAAGCACTTGAACCTAAACAAGGCGGCGGTGGATCAGGTTTTGTTACATTGAAAGATGTAGGGATGGAT
TTTACACTCGGGGATTGGGAACAATTGGGGCTCGAACAAGGGGATACGTTTTGGGATACTGCTCTCGATA
ATTGTCAAGATCTCTTTCTCCTCGATCCACCTGGCGGCGGTGGGTCTGGCCATGAGAAATTTCCGTCTGA
TCTCGATTTGGATATGTTTAATGGGTCACTCGAATGTGATATGGAATCAATTATTCGCAGTGAACTCATG
GATGCAGATGGACTCGATTTTAATTTTGATTCAGGATCTGGAGAGGGCAGAGGAAGCCTTCTAACATGCG
GTGACGTGGAGGAGAATCCCGGCCCTTCCGGGATGGCCAAGCCTTTGTCTCAAGAAGAATCCACCCTCAT
TGAAAGAGCAACGGCTACAATCAACAGCATCCCCATCTCTGAGGACTACAGCGTCGCCAGCGCAGCTCTC
TCTAGCGACGGCCGCATCTTCACTGGTGTCAATGTATATCATTTTACTGGGGGACCTTGTGCAGAACTCG
TGGTGCTGGGCACTGCTGCTGCTGCGGCAGCTGGCAACCTGACTTGTATCGTCGCGATCGGAAATGAGAA
CAGGGGCATCTTGAGCCCCTGCGGACGGTGCCGACAGGTGCTTCTCGATCTGCATCCTGGGATCAAAGCC
ATAGTGAAGGACAGTGATGGACAGCCGACGGCAGTTGGGATTCGTGAATTGCTGCCCTCTGGTTATGTGT
GGGAGGGCTAATAAGTCGACAATCAACCTCTGGATTACAAAATTTGTGAAAGATTGACTGGTATTCTTAA
CTATGTTGCTCCTTTTACGCTATGTGGATACGCTGCTTTAATGCCTTTGTATCATGCTATTGCTTCCCGT
ATGGCTTTCATTTTCTCCTCCTTGTATAAATCCTGGTTGCTGTCTCTTTATGAGGAGTTGTGGCCCGTTG
TCAGGCAACGTGGCGTGGTGTGCACTGTGTTTGCTGACGCAACCCCCACTGGTTGGGGCATTGCCACCAC
CTGTCAGCTCCTTTCCGGGACTTTCGCTTTCCCCCTCCCTATTGCCACGGCGGAACTCATCGCCGCCTGC
CTTGCCCGCTGCTGGACAGGGGCTCGGCTGTTGGGCACTGACAATTCCGTGGTGTTGTCGGGGAAATCAT
CGTCCTTTCCTTGGCTGCTCGCCTGTGTTGCCACCTGGATTCTGCGCGGGACGTCCTTCTGCTACGTCCC
TTCGGCCCTCAATCCAGCGGACCTTCCTTCCCGCGGCCTGCTGCCGGCTCTGCGGCCTCTTCCGCGTCTC
CGCCTTCGCCCTCAGACGAGTCGGATCTCTCTTTGGGCCGCCTCCCCGCCTGGTACCTTTAAGACCAATG
ACTTACAAGGCAGCTGTAGATCTTAGCCACTTTTTAAAAGAAAAGGGGGGACTGGAAGGGCTAATTCACT
CCCAACGAAGATAAGATCTGCTTTTTGCTTGTACTGGGTCTCTCTGGTTAGACCAGATCTGAGCCTGGGA
GCTCTCTGGCTAACTAGGGAACCCACTGCTTAAGCCTCAATAAAGCTTGCCTTGAGTGCTTCAAGTAGTG
TGTGCCCGTCTGTTGTGTGACTCTGGTAACTAGAGATCCCTCAGACCCTTTTAGTCAGTGTGGAAAATCT
CTAGCAGTAGTAGTTCATGTCATCTTATTATTCAGTATTTATAACTTGCAAAGAAATGAATATCAGAGAG
TGAGAGGAACTTGTTTATTGCAGCTTATAATGGTTACAAATAAAGCAATAGCATCACAAATTTCACAAAT
AAAGCATTTTTTTCACTGCATTCTAGTTGTGGTTTGTCCAAACTCATCAATGTATCTTATCATGTCTGGC
TCTAGCTATCCCGCCCCTAACTCCGCCCATCCCGCCCCTAACTCCGCCCAGTTCCGCCCATTCTCCGCCC
CATGGCTGACTAATTTTTTTTATTTATGCAGAGGCCGAGGCCGCCTCGGCCTCTGAGCTATTCCAGAAGT
AGTGAGGAGGCTTTTTTGGAGGCCTAGACTTTTGCAGAGACCAAATTCGTAATCATGTCATAGCTGTTTC
CTGTGTGAAATTGTTATCCGCTCACAATTCCACACAACATACGAGCCGGAAGCATAAAGTGTAAAGCCTG
GGGTGCCTAATGAGTGAGCTAACTCACATTAATTGCGTTGCGCTCACTGCCCGCTTTCCAGTCGGGAAAC
CTGTCGTGCCAGCTGCATTAATGAATCGGCCAACGCGCGGGGAGAGGCGGTTTGCGTATTGGGCGCTCTT
CCGCTTCCTCGCTCACTGACTCGCTGCGCTCGGTCGTTCGGCTGCGGCGAGCGGTATCAGCTCACTCAAA
GGCGGTAATACGGTTATCCACAGAATCAGGGGATAACGCAGGAAAGAACATGTGAGCAAAAGGCCAGCAA
AAGGCCAGGAACCGTAAAAAGGCCGCGTTGCTGGCGTTTTTCCATAGGCTCCGCCCCCCTGACGAGCATC
ACAAAAATCGACGCTCAAGTCAGAGGTGGCGAAACCCGACAGGACTATAAAGATACCAGGCGTTTCCCCC
TGGAAGCTCCCTCGTGCGCTCTCCTGTTCCGACCCTGCCGCTTACCGGATACCTGTCCGCCTTTCTCCCT
TCGGGAAGCGTGGCGCTTTCTCATAGCTCACGCTGTAGGTATCTCAGTTCGGTGTAGGTCGTTCGCTCCA
AGCTGGGCTGTGTGCACGAACCCCCCGTTCAGCCCGACCGCTGCGCCTTATCCGGTAACTATCGTCTTGA
GTCCAACCCGGTAAGACACGACTTATCGCCACTGGCAGCAGCCACTGGTAACAGGATTAGCAGAGCGAGG
TATGTAGGCGGTGCTACAGAGTTCTTGAAGTGGTGGCCTAACTACGGCTACACTAGAAGAACAGTATTTG
GTATCTGCGCTCTGCTGAAGCCAGTTACCTTCGGAAAAAGAGTTGGTAGCTCTTGATCCGGCAAACAAAC
CACCGCTGGTAGCGGTGGTTTTTTTGTTTGCAAGCAGCAGATTACGCGCAGAAAAAAAGGATCTCAAGAA
GATCCTTTGATCTTTTCTACGGGGTCTGACGCTCAGTGGAACGAAAACTCACGTTAAGGGATTTTGGTCA
TGAGATTATCAAAAAGGATCTTCACCTAGATCCTTTTAAATTAAAAATGAAGTTTTAAATCAATCTAAAG
TATATATGAGTAAACTTGGTCTGACAGTTACCAATGCTTAATCAGTGAGGCACCTATCTCAGCGATCTGT
CTATTTCGTTCATCCATAGTTGCCTGACTCCCCGTCGTGTAGATAACTACGATACGGGAGGGCTTACCAT
CTGGCCCCAGTGCTGCAATGATACCGCGAGACCCACGCTCACCGGCTCCAGATTTATCAGCAATAAACCA
GCCAGCCGGAAGGGCCGAGCGCAGAAGTGGTCCTGCAACTTTATCCGCCTCCATCCAGTCTATTAATTGT
TGCCGGGAAGCTAGAGTAAGTAGTTCGCCAGTTAATAGTTTGCGCAACGTTGTTGCCATTGCTACAGGCA
TCGTGGTGTCACGCTCGTCGTTTGGTATGGCTTCATTCAGCTCCGGTTCCCAACGATCAAGGCGAGTTAC
ATGATCCCCCATGTTGTGCAAAAAAGCGGTTAGCTCCTTCGGTCCTCCGATCGTTGTCAGAAGTAAGTTG
GCCGCAGTGTTATCACTCATGGTTATGGCAGCACTGCATAATTCTCTTACTGTCATGCCATCCGTAAGAT
GCTTTTCTGTGACTGGTGAGTACTCAACCAAGTCATTCTGAGAATAGTGTATGCGGCGACCGAGTTGCTC
TTGCCCGGCGTCAATACGGGATAATACCGCGCCACATAGCAGAACTTTAAAAGTGCTCATCATTGGAAAA
CGTTCTTCGGGGCGAAAACTCTCAAGGATCTTACCGCTGTTGAGATCCAGTTCGATGTAACCCACTCGTG
CACCCAACTGATCTTCAGCATCTTTTACTTTCACCAGCGTTTCTGGGTGAGCAAAAACAGGAAGGCAAAA
TGCCGCAAAAAAGGGAATAAGGGCGACACGGAAATGTTGAATACTCATACTCTTCCTTTTTCAATATTAT
TGAAGCATTTATCAGGGTTATTGTCTCATGAGCGGATACATATTTGAATGT
